Addgene plasmid #191000: pBTK1005 (pSL4)
Purpose: Expresses red chromoprotein on a broad host range RSF1010 origin plasmid
Depositing lab: Jeffrey Barrick. Depositing organization: University of Texas at Austin. Publication: The Pathfinder plasmid toolkit for genetically engineering newly isolated bacteria enables the study of Drosophila-colonizing Orbaceae. Elston KM, Phillips LE, Leonard SP, Young E, Holley JC, Ahsanullah T, McReynolds B, Moran NA, Barrick JE. ISME Commun. 2023 May 24;3(1):49. doi: 10.1038/s43705-023-00255-3. PubMed 37225918.
Backbone
  Vector backbone: pBTK402
  Backbone size w/o insert (bp): 7023
  Vector type: Bacterial Expression, Synthetic Biology
Growth in bacteria
  Bacterial resistance: Chloramphenicol, 25 μg/mL
  Growth temperature: 37°C
  Growth strain: DH5alpha
  Copy number: Low Copy
Gene/Insert
  Gene/Insert name: red chromoprotein (alt names: mRFP1; BBa_E1010)
  Species: Discosoma sp.
  Insert size (bp): 682
  Promoter: CP25
  Cloning method: Restriction Enzyme; 5′ cloning site BsmBI-v2 (destroyed during cloning); 3′ cloning site BsmBI-v2 (destroyed during cloning)
Resource information
  A portion of this plasmid was derived from a plasmid made by: IGEM registry, Bba_E1010
Terms and licenses: Academic/Nonprofit Terms; Industry Terms: Not Available to Industry
Depositor comments: Please visit https://www.biorxiv.org/content/10.1101/2023.02.15.528778v1 for bioRxiv preprint.
How to cite: pBTK1005 (pSL4) was a gift from Jeffrey Barrick (Addgene plasmid # 191000 ; http://n2t.net/addgene:191000 ; RRID:Addgene_191000)
