[The description below was written by a language model from this plasmid's Addgene catalogue record and pLannotate feature annotations shown in this document.]
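Description:
pBTK1005 (pSL4) is a low-copy, broad-host-range bacterial expression plasmid from the Pathfinder toolkit, a set of vectors for testing whether newly isolated bacteria can be genetically engineered. It is built on the pBTK402 backbone and carries the RSF1010 replication system. The annotated sequence shows the RSF1010 oriV along with the plasmid-encoded RepA, RepB and RepC proteins that this origin requires, and an R1162-like antisense RNA associated with the replication region. Because the plasmid encodes these replication proteins itself, RSF1010-type replicons can be maintained in many different bacteria. The backbone also retains the RSF1010 oriT and the mobilization genes mobB and mobC, so the plasmid can be transferred by conjugation when a helper conjugative system is present. Selection is by chloramphenicol resistance, provided by a cat gene under its own promoter.

The payload is a red reporter, mRFP1 (iGEM part BBa_E1010), a monomeric derivative of Discosoma DsRed that the record describes as a red chromoprotein. The catalogue lists CP25 as its promoter. That promoter is not annotated in the feature table and presumably lies in the unannotated region upstream of the coding sequence, near the junction of the circular map. The mRFP1 annotation is marked as a fragment starting at position 1, which probably reflects where the circular sequence was linearised rather than a truncated gene. The rrnB T1 and T7Te terminators follow the reporter. The insert was assembled using BsmBI sites that were destroyed in cloning, consistent with Golden Gate-style assembly. The plasmid serves as a visible marker for checking whether an RSF1010 origin and chloramphenicol selection work in a given bacterial host.
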