Features (pLannotate 1.2.2; 13 found; start..end, strand, type, name):
      1..667     +  CDS            mRFP1 (fragment): monomeric derivative of DsRed (Campbell et al., 2002)
    687..758     +  terminator     rrnB T1 terminator: transcription terminator T1 from the E. coli rrnB gene
    774..801     +  terminator     T7Te terminator: phage T7 early transcription terminator
    834..1490    -  CDS            cat: CAT_ECOLX - Experimental evidence at protein level: Swiss-Prot protein existence level 1. This enzyme is an effector of chloramphenicol resistance in bacteria. From Escherichia coli. This protein is used as a marker in many commonly used cloning vectors, such as pACYC184.
   1491..1588    -  promoter       cat promoter: promoter of the E. coli cat gene encoding chloramphenicol acetyltransferase
   1622..2473    -  CDS            RSF1010 RepC (fragment): replication protein C of the broad-host-range plasmid RSF1010 (Scholz et al., 1989); repC
   2460..3299    -  CDS            RSF1010 RepA: replication protein A of the broad-host-range plasmid RSF1010 (Scholz et al., 1989); repA
   3291..3365    -  ncRNA          Plasmid R1162: Accession: RF00043 - R1162-like plasmid antisense RNA
   3810..4781    -  CDS            RSF1010 RepB: replication protein B of the broad-host-range plasmid RSF1010 (Scholz et al., 1989); repB
   4781..5191    -  CDS            mobB: MOBB2_ECOLX - Protein predicted: Swiss-Prot protein existence level 4. This protein is essential to promote the specific transfer of the plasmid in the presence of conjugative plasmids. From Escherichia coli.
   6020..6107    -  oriT           RSF1010 oriT: origin of transfer of the broad-host-range plasmid RSF1010 (Scholz et al., 1989)
   6138..6419    +  CDS            mobC: MOBC_ECOLX - Protein predicted: Swiss-Prot protein existence level 4. This protein is essential to promote the specific transfer of the plasmid in the presence of conjugative plasmids. From Escherichia coli.
   6449..6843    +  rep_origin     RSF1010 oriV: replication origin of the broad-host-range plasmid RSF1010; requires the RSF1010 RepA/B/C proteins for replication (Scholz et al., 1989)
>Addgene plasmid #191000 | pBTK1005 (pSL4) | addgene full sequence | sequence record 374996 | Addgene NGS Result
CGAAGACGTTATCAAAGAGTTCATGCGTTTCAAAGTTCGTATGGAAGGTTCCGTTAACGGTCACGAGTTC
GAAATCGAAGGTGAAGGTGAAGGTCGTCCGTACGAAGGTACCCAGACCGCTAAACTGAAAGTTACCAAAG
GTGGTCCGCTGCCGTTCGCTTGGGACATCCTGTCCCCGCAGTTCCAGTACGGTTCCAAAGCTTACGTTAA
ACACCCGGCTGACATCCCGGACTACCTGAAACTGTCCTTCCCGGAAGGTTTCAAATGGGAACGTGTTATG
AACTTCGAAGACGGTGGTGTTGTTACCGTTACCCAGGACTCCTCCCTGCAAGACGGTGAGTTCATCTACA
AAGTTAAACTGCGTGGTACCAACTTCCCGTCCGACGGTCCGGTTATGCAGAAAAAAACCATGGGTTGGGA
AGCTTCCACCGAACGTATGTACCCGGAAGACGGTGCTCTGAAAGGTGAAATCAAAATGCGTCTGAAACTG
AAAGACGGTGGTCACTACGACGCTGAAGTTAAAACCACCTACATGGCTAAAAAACCGGTTCAGCTGCCGG
GTGCTTACAAAACCGACATCAAACTGGACATCACCTCCCACAACGAAGACTACACCATCGTTGAACAGTA
CGAACGTGCTGAAGGTCGTCACTCCACCGGCGCTTAATATAAGGATCTCCAGGCATCAAATAAAACGAAA
GGCTCAGTCGAAAGACTGGGCCTTTCGTTTTATCTGTTGTTTGTCGGTGAACGCTCTCTACTAGAGTCAC
ACTGGCTCACCTTCGGGTGGGCCTTTCTGCGTTTATAAGTCGGTCTCACCGAGCGGCCGCTTACGCCCCG
CCCTGCCACTCATCGCAGTACTGTTGTAATTCATTAAGCATTCTGCCGACATGGAAGCCATCACAAACGG
CATGATGAACCTGAATCGCCAGCGGCATCAGCACCTTGTCGCCTTGCGTATAATATTTGCCCATGGTGAA
AACGGGGGCGAAGAAGTTGTCCATATTGGCCACGTTTAAATCAAAACTGGTGAAACTCACCCAGGGATTG
GCTGAAACGAAAAACATATTCTCAATAAACCCTTTAGGGAAATAGGCCAGGTTTTCACCGTAACACGCCA
CATCTTGCGAATATATGTGTAGAAACTGCCGGAAATCGTCGTGGTATTCACTCCAGAGCGATGAAAACGT
TTCAGTTTGCTCATGGAAAACGGTGTAACAAGGGTGAACACTATCCCATATCACCAGCTCACCGTCTTTC
ATTGCCATACGAAATTCCGGATGAGCATTCATCAGGCGGGCAAGAATGTGAATAAAGGCCGGATAAAACT
TGTGCTTATTTTTCTTTACGGTCTTTAAAAAGGCCGTAATATCCAGCTGAACGGTCTGGTTATAGGTACA
TTGAGCAACTGACTGAAATGCCTCAAAATGTTCTTTACGATGCCATTGGGATATATCAACGGTGGTATAT
CCAGTGATTTTTTTCTCCATTTTAGCTTCCTTAGCTCCTGAAAATCTCGATAACTCAAAAAATACGCCCG
GTAGTGATCTTATTTCATTATGGTGAAAGTTGGAACCTCTTACGTGCCCGATCAATCATGACCAAAATCC
CTTAACGTGAGTCAGCCTGCCGCCTTGGGCCGGGTGATGTCGTACTTGCCCGCCGCGAACTCGGTTACCG
TCCAGCCCAGCGCGACCAGCTCCGGCAACGCCTCGCGCACCCGCTGGCGGCGCTTGCGCATGGTCGAACC
ACTGGCCTCTGACGGCCAGACATAGCCGCACAAGGTATCTATGGAAGCCTTGCCGGTTTTGCCGGGGTCG
ATCCAGCCACACAGCCGCTGGTGCAGCAGGCGGGCGGTTTCGCTGTCCAGCGCCCGCACCTCGTCCATGC
TGATGCGCACATGCTGGCCGCCACCCATGACGGCCTGCGCGATCAAGGGGTTCAGGGCCACGTACAGGCG
CCCGTCCGCCTCGTCGCTGGCGTACTCCGACAGCAGCCGAAACCCCTGCCGCTTGCGGCCATTCTGGGCG
ATGATGGATACCTTCCAAAGGCGCTCGATGCAGTCCTGTATGTGCTTGAGCGCCCCACCACTATCGACCT
CTGCCCCGATTTCCTTTGCCAGCGCCCGATAGCTACCTTTGACCACCATGGCATCAGCGGTGACGGCCTC
CCACTTGGGTTCCAGGAACAGCCGGAGCTGCCGTCCGCCTTCGGTCTTGGGTTCCGGGCCAAGCACTAGG
CCATTAGGCCCAGCCATGGCCACCAGCCCTTGCAGGATGCGCAGATCATCAGCGCCCAGCGGCTCCGGGC
CGCTGAACTCGATCCGCTTGCCGTCGCCGTAGTCATACGTCACGTCCAGCTTGCTGCGCTTGCGCTCGCC
CCGCTTGAGGGCACGGAACAGGCCGGGGGCCAGACAGTGCGCCGGGTCGTGCCGGACGTGGCTGAGGCTG
TGCTTGTTCTTAGGCTTCACCACGGGGCACCCCCTTGCTCTTGCGCTGCCTCTCCAGCACGGCGGGCTTG
AGCACCCCGCCGTCATGCCGCCTGAACCACCGATCAGCGAACGGTGCGCCATAGTTGGCCTTGCTCACAC
CGAAGCGGACGAAGAACCGGCGCTGGTCGTCGTCCACACCCCATTCCTCGGCCTCGGCGCTGGTCATGCT
CGACAGGTAGGACTGCCAGCGGATGTTATCGACCAGTACCGAGCTGCCCCGGCTGGCCTGCTGCTGGTCG
CCTGCGCCCATCATGGCCGCGCCCTTGCTGGCATGGTGCAGGAACACGATAGAGCACCCGGTATCGGCGG
CGATGGCCTCCATGCGACCGATGACCTGGGCCATGGGGCCGCTGGCGTTTTCTTCCTCGATGTGGAACCG
GCGCAGCGTGTCCAGCACCATCAGGCGGCGGCCCTCGGCGGCGCGCTTGAGGCCGTCGAACCACTCCGGG
GCCATGATGTTGGGCAGGCTGCCGATCAGCGGCTGGATCAGCAGGCCGTCAGCCACGGCTTGCCGTTCCT
CGGCGCTGAGGTGCGCCCCAAGGGCGTGCAGGCGGTGATGAATGGCGGTGGGCGGGTCTTCGGCGGGCAG
GTAGATCACCGGGCCGGTGGGCAGTTCGCCCACCTCCAGCAGATCCGGCCCGCCTGCAATCTGTGCGGCC
AGTTGCAGGGCCAGCATGGATTTACCGGCACCACCGGGCGACACCAGCGCCCCGACCGTACCGGCCACCA
TGTTGGGCAAAACGTAGTCCAGCGGTGGCGGCGCTGCTGCGAACGCCTCCAGAATATTGATAGGCTTATG
GGTAGCCATTGATTGCCTCCTTTGCAGGCAGTTGGTGGTTAGGCGCTGGCGGGGTCACTACCCCCGCCCT
GCGCCGCTCTGAGTTCTTCCAGGCACTCGCGCAGCGCCTCGTATTCGTCGTCGGTCAGCCAGAACTTGCG
CTGACGCATCCCTTTGGCCTTCATGCGCTCGGCATATCGCGCTTGGCGTACAGCGTCAGGGCTGGCCAGC
AGGTCGCCGGTCTGCTTGTCCTTTTGGTCTTTCATATCAGTCACCGAGAAACTTGCCGGGGCCGAAAGGC
TTGTCTTCGCGGAACAAGGACAAGGTGCAGCCGTCAAGGTTAAGGCTGGCCATATCAGCGACTGAAAAGC
GGCCAGCCTCGGCCTTGTTTGACGTATAACCAAAGCCACCGGGCAACCAATAGCCCTTGTCACTTTTGAT
CAGGTAGACCGACCCTGAAGCGCTTTTTTCGTATTCCATAAAACCCCCTTCTGTGCGTGAGTACTCATAG
TATAACAGGCGTGAGTACCAACGCAAGCACTACATGCTGAAATCTGGCCCGCCCCTGTCCATGCCTCGCT
GGCGGGGTGCCGGTGCCCGTGCCAGCTCGGCCCGCGCAAGCTGGACGCTGGGCAGACCCATGACCTTGCT
GACGGTGCGCTCGATGTAATCCGCTTCGTGGCCGGGCTTGCGCTCTGCCAGCGCTGGGCTGGCCTCGGCC
ATGGCCTTGCCGATTTCCTCGGCACTGCGGCCCCGGCTGGCCAGCTTCTGCGCGGCGATAAAGTCGCACT
TGCTGAGGTCATCACCGAAGCGCTTGACCAGCCCGGCCATCTCGCTGCGGTACTCGTCCAGCGCCGTGCG
CCGGTGGCGGCTAAGCTGCCGCTCGGGCAGTTCGAGGCTGGCCAGCCTGCGGGCCTTCTCCTGCTGCCGC
TGGGCCTGCTCGATCTGCTGGCCAGCCTGCTGCACCAGCGCCGGGCCAGCGGTGGCGGTCTTGCCCTTGG
ATTCACGCAGCAGCACCCACGGCTGATAACCGGCGCGGGTGGTGTGCTTGTCCTTGCGGTTGGTGAAGCC
CGCCAAGCGGCCATAGTGGCGGCTGTCGGCGCTGGCCGGGTCGGCGTCGTACTCGCTGGCCAGCGTCCGG
GCAATCTGCCCCCGAAGTTCACCGCCTGCGGCGTCGGCCACCTTGACCCATGCCTGATAGTTCTTCGGGC
TGGTTTCCACTACCAGGGCAGGCTCCCGGCCCTCGGCTTTCATGTCATCCAGGTCAAACTCGCTGAGGTC
GTCCACCAGCACCAGACCATGCCGCTCCTGCTCGGCGGGCCTGATATACACGTCATTGCCCTGGGCATTC
ATCCGCTTGAGCCATGGCGTGTTCTGGAGCACTTCGGCGGCTGACCATTCCCGGTTCATCATCTGGCCGG
TGGTGGCGTCCCTGACGCCGATATCGAAGCGCTCACAGCCCATGGCCTTGAGCTGTCGGCCTATGGCCTG
CAAAGTCCTGTCGTTCTTCATCGGGCCACCAAGCGCAGCCAGATCGAGCCGTCCTCGGTTGTCAGTGGCG
TCAGGTCGAGCAAGAGCAACGATGCGATCAGCAGCACCACCGTAGGCATCATGGAAGCCAGCATCACGGT
TAGCCATAGCTTCCAGTGCCACCCCCGCGACGCGCTCCGGGCGCTCTGCGCGGCGCTGCTCACCTCGGCG
GCTACCTCCCGCAACTCTTTGGCCAGCTCCACCCATGCCGCCCCTGTCTGGCGCTGGGCTTTCAGCCACT
CCGCCGCCTGCGCCTCGCTGGCCTGCTGGGTCTGGCTCATGACCTGCCGGGCTTCGTCGGCCAGTGTCGC
CATGCTCTGGGCCAGCGGTTCGATCTGCTCCGCTAACTCGTTGATGCCTCTGGATTTCTTCACTCTGTCG
ATTGCGTTCATGGTCTATTGCCTCCCGGTATTCCTGTAAGTCGATGATCTGGGCGTTGGCGGTGTCGATG
TTCAGGGCCACGTCTGCCCGGTCGGTGCGGATGCCCCGGCCTTCCATCTCCACCACGTTCGGCCCCAGGT
GAACACCGGGCAGGCGCTCGATGCCCTGCGCCTCAAGTGTTCTGTGGTCAATGCGGGCGTCGTGGCCAGC
CCGCTCTAATGCCCGGTTGGCATGGTCGGCCCATGCCTCGCGGGTCTGCTCAAGCCATGCCTTGGGCTTG
AGCGCTTCGGTCTTCTGTGCCCCGCCCTTCTCCGGGGTCTTGCCGTTGTACCGCTTGAACCACTGAGCGG
CGGGCCGCTCGATGCCGTCATTGATCCGCTCGGAGATCATCAGGTGGCAGTGCGGGTTCTCGCCGCCACC
GGCATGGATGGCCAGCGTATACGGCAGGCGCTCGGCACCGGTCAGGTGCTGGGCGAACTCGGACGCCAGC
GCCTTCTGCTGGTCGAGGGTCAGCTCGACCGGCAGGGCAAATTCGACCTCCTTGAACAGCCGCCCATTGG
CGCGTTCATACAGGTCGGCAGCATCCCAGTAGTCGGCGGGCCGCTCGACGAACTCCGGCATGTGCCCGGA
TTCGGCGTGCAAGACTTCATCCATGTCGCGGGCATACTTGCCTTCGCGCTGGATGTAGTCGGCCTTGGCC
CTGGCCGATTGGCCGCCCGACCTGCTGCCGGTTTTCGCCGTAAGGTGATAAATCGCCATGCTGCCTCGCT
GTTGCTTTTGCTTTTCGGCTCCATGCAATGGCCCTCGGAGAGCGCACCGCCCGAAGGGTGGCCGTTAGGC
CAGTTTCTCGAAGAGAAACCGGTAAGTGCGCCCTCCCCTACAAAGTAGGGTCGGGATTGCCGCCGCTGTG
CCTCCATGATAGCCTACGAGACAGCACATTAACAATGGGGTGTCAAGATGGTTAAGGGGAGCAACAAGGC
GGCGGATCGGCTGGCCAAGCTCGAAGAACAACGAGCGCGAATCAATGCCGAAATTCAGCGGGTGCGGGCA
AGGGAACAGCAGCAAGAGCGCAAGAACGAAACAAGGCGCAAGGTGCTGGTGGGGGCCATGATTTTGGCCA
AGGTGAACAGCAGCGAGTGGCCGGAGGATCGGCTCATGGCGGCAATGGATGCGTACCTTGAACGCGACCA
CGACCGCGCCTTGTTCGGTCTGCCGCCACGCCAGAAGGATGAGCCGGGCTGAATGATCGACCGAGACAGG
CCCTGCGGGGCTGCACACGCGCCCCCACCCTTCGGGTAGGGGGAAAGGCCGCTAAAGCGGCTAAAAGCGC
TCCAGCGTATTTCTGCGGGGTTTGGTGTGGGGTTTAGCGGGCTTTGCCCGCCTTTCCCCCTGCCGCGCAG
CGGTGGGGCGGTGTGTAGCCTAGCGCAGCGAATAGACCAGCTATCCGGCCTCTGGCCGGGCATATTGGGC
AAGGGCAGCAGCGCCCCACAAGGGCGCTGATAACCGCGCCTAGTGGATTATTCTTAGATAATCATGGATG
GATTTTTCCAACACCCCGCCAGCCCCCGCCCCTGCTGGGTTTGCAGGTTTGGGGGCGTGACAGTTATTGC
AGGGGTTCGTGACAGTTATTGCAGGGGGGCGTGACAGTTATTGCAGGGGTTCGTGACAGTTAGTACGGGA
GTGACGGGCACTGGCTGGCAATGTCTAGCAACGGCAGGCATTTCGGCTGAGGGTAAAAGAACTTTCCGCT
AAGCGATAGACTGTATGTAAACACAGTATTGCAAGGACGCGGAACATGCCTCATGTGGCGGCCAGGACGG
CCAGCCGGGATCGGGATACTGGTCGTTACCAGAGCCACCGACCCGAGCAAACCCTTCTCTATCAGATCGT
TGACGAGTATTACCCGGCATTCGCTGCGCTTATGGCAGAGCAGGGAAAGGAATTGCCGGGCTATGTGCAA
CGGGAATTTGAAGAATTTCTCCAATGCGGGCGGCTGGAGCATGGCTTTCTACGGGTTCGCTGCGAGTCTT
GCCACGCCGAGCACCTGGTCGCTTTCAGAAATCAATCTAAAGTATATATGAGTAAACTTGGTCTGACAGG
CCCCTTGAGACCAGCTTTGGCAGTTTATTCTTGACATGTAGTGAGGGGGCTGGTATAATCACATAGTACT
GTTATACAGAAACAGAGGAGATATTACATATGGCTTCCTCCGAAGACGTTATCAGGCCCCTTGAGACCAG
CTTTGGCAGTTTATTCTTGACATGTAGTGAGGGGGCTGGTATAATCACATAGTACTGTTATACAGAAACA
GAGGAGATATTACATATGGCTTCCTC
